Addgene plasmid #225488: pSIN-WP-mPGK-GDNF-IRES-tTA-KRAB
Purpose: Tet-on lentiviral vector for controlled expression of GDNF
Depositing lab: Robert Gross. Depositing organization: Emory University. Publication: C3 transferase gene therapy for continuous conditional RhoA inhibition. Gutekunst CA, Tung JK, McDougal ME, Gross RE. Neuroscience. 2016 Dec 17;339:308-318. doi: 10.1016/j.neuroscience.2016.10.022. Epub 2016 Oct 13. PubMed 27746349.
Backbone
  Vector backbone: pSIN-WP-mPGK-GDNF
  Vector type: Mammalian Expression, Lentiviral
Growth in bacteria
  Bacterial resistance: Ampicillin, 100 μg/mL
  Growth temperature: 37°C
  Growth strain: NEB Stable
  Copy number: High Copy
Gene/Insert
  Gene/Insert name: Tetracycline-controlled transactivator fused with Krüppel-associated box (KRAB) domain following an internal ribosome entry site (alt names: IRES-tTA-KRAB; IRES-tTR-KRAB)
  Species: Synthetic
  Insert size (bp): 2935
  Promoter: Mouse phosphoglycerate kinase 1
  Cloning method: Restriction Enzyme; 5′ cloning site XbaI (not destroyed); 3′ cloning site XbaI (not destroyed)
  Sequencing primers: 5′ ccgctgagcaatggaagcg; 3′ gatttaggtgacactatag
Terms and licenses: Academic/Nonprofit Terms; Industry Terms: Not Available to Industry
How to cite: pSIN-WP-mPGK-GDNF-IRES-tTA-KRAB was a gift from Robert Gross (Addgene plasmid # 225488 ; http://n2t.net/addgene:225488 ; RRID:Addgene_225488)
