[The description below was written by a language model from this plasmid's Addgene catalogue record and pLannotate feature annotations shown in this document.]
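Description:
pSIN-WP-mPGK-GDNF-IRES-tTA-KRAB is a self-inactivating HIV-1-based lentiviral transfer plasmid of about 11.5 kb, designed for drug-controlled expression of glial cell line-derived neurotrophic factor (GDNF) in mammalian cells. It is propagated in E. coli at high copy from a ColE1/pUC-type origin with ampicillin selection. The backbone also retains remnants of older vectors, including fragments of TcR, rop and bom and an SV40 promoter–gpt cassette with the SV40 small t intron and poly(A) signal. The viral portion carries a 5' LTR, the Ψ packaging signal with a gag fragment, the RRE for Rev-dependent export, a cPPT/CTS, a WPRE to enhance transcript expression, and a ΔU3 3' LTR.

The payload is a single bicistronic unit. The mouse PGK promoter drives human GDNF, followed by an EMCV IRES that directs translation of a TetR–SV40 NLS–KRAB fusion. The record calls this fusion tTA-KRAB or tTR-KRAB, but the annotated parts are those of a repressor, not a VP16-type transactivator. A tetracycline response element with seven tetO copies sits within the deleted U3 region of the 3' LTR. Reverse transcription would be expected to copy it into both LTRs of the integrated provirus. Without doxycycline, TetR-KRAB binds tetO and the KRAB domain silences nearby transcription, including the PGK promoter that drives both GDNF and the repressor itself. Doxycycline releases the repressor and allows expression, which gives the all-in-one "Tet-on" behaviour stated as the purpose.

The depositor and sequencing-derived records give the same feature set and differ by one nucleotide in length. The associated publication concerns conditional gene therapy in the nervous system, which fits use of this vector for regulated neurotrophic factor delivery.
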