Features (pLannotate 1.2.2; 37 found; start..end, strand, type, name):
      1..330     +  CDS            nef (fragment): NEF_HV1BR - Experimental evidence at protein level: Swiss-Prot protein existence level 1. Extracellular Nef protein targets CD4(+) T-lymphocytes for apoptosis by interacting with CXCR4 surface receptors (PubMed:14990729). From Human immunodeficiency virus type 1 group M subtype B (isolate BRU/LAI) (HIV-1).
    378..635     +  LTR            5' LTR (truncated): truncated 5' long terminal repeat (LTR) from HIV-1
    682..807     +  misc_feature   HIV-1 Ψ: packaging signal of human immunodeficiency virus type 1
    791..1154    +  CDS            HIV-1 gag (fragment): gag protein from human immunodeficiency virus 1; gag
   1300..1533    +  misc_feature   RRE: The Rev response element (RRE) of HIV-1 allows for Rev-dependent mRNA export from the nucleus to the cytoplasm.
   1910..2010    +  CDS            Rev (fragment): human immunodeficiency virus 1 (HIV-1) Rev protein; rev; enhances nuclear export of unspliced and incompletely spliced viral mRNAs
   2029..2146    +  misc_feature   cPPT/CTS: central polypurine tract and central termination sequence of HIV-1
   2185..2684    +  promoter       PGK promoter: mouse phosphoglycerate kinase 1 promoter
   2724..3356    +  CDS            GDNF: GDNF_HUMAN - Experimental evidence at protein level: Swiss-Prot protein existence level 1. Neurotrophic factor that enhances survival and morphological differentiation of dopaminergic neurons and increases their high- affinity dopamine uptake. From Homo sapiens (Human).
   3381..3417    +  misc_feature   MCS (fragment): pBluescript multiple cloning site
   3435..3986    +  misc_feature   IRES: internal ribosome entry site (IRES) of the encephalomyocarditis virus (EMCV)
   3993..4608    +  CDS            TetR (fragment): tetracycline repressor TetR; tetR from transposon Tn10; TetR binds to the tetracycline operator tetO to inhibit transcription. This inhibition can be relieved by adding tetracycline or doxycycline.
   4610..4629    +  CDS            SV40 NLS (fragment): nuclear localization signal of SV40 (simian virus 40) large T antigen
   4733..4927    +  CDS            KRAB: Krüppel-associated box (KRAB) transcriptional repression domain from the human zinc finger protein ZNF10 (Margolin et al., 1994)
   5044..5083    +  misc_feature   MCS (fragment): pBluescript multiple cloning site
   5097..5685    +  misc_feature   WPRE: woodchuck hepatitis virus posttranscriptional regulatory element
   5753..5772    +  misc_feature   cPPT/CTS (fragment): central polypurine tract and central termination sequence of HIV-1
   5774..5810    +  LTR            3' LTR (ΔU3) (fragment): self-inactivating 3' long terminal repeat (LTR) from HIV-1
   5823..6093    +  protein_bind   tetracycline response element: contains seven copies of the tetracycline operator tetO tetracycline repressor TetR
   6132..6312    +  LTR            5' LTR (truncated): truncated 5' long terminal repeat (LTR) from HIV-1
   6337..6355    -  promoter       SP6 promoter: promoter for bacteriophage SP6 RNA polymerase
   6583..6862    +  CDS            TcR (fragment): tetracycline efflux protein; tet; confers resistance to tetracycline
   6863..6911    -  misc_feature   bom (fragment): basis of mobility region from pBR322
   7013..7048    -  CDS            rop (fragment): Rop protein, which maintains plasmids at low copy number; rop
   7143..7247    +  promoter       AmpR promoter: bla
   7248..8108    +  CDS            AmpR: β-lactamase; bla; confers resistance to ampicillin, carbenicillin, and related antibiotics
   8279..8867    +  rep_origin     ori: high-copy-number ColE1/pMB1/pBR322/pUC origin of replication
   9050..9106    +  CDS            lacI (fragment): lac repressor; lacI; The lac repressor binds to the lac operator to inhibit transcription in E. coli. This inhibition can be relieved by adding lactose or isopropyl-β-D-thiogalactopyranoside (IPTG).
   9113..9442    +  promoter       SV40 promoter: SV40 enhancer and early promoter
   9642..9761    +  CDS            gpt (fragment): XGPT_ECOLI - Also known as gpp, gxu. Experimental evidence at protein level: Swiss-Prot protein existence level 1. Purine salvage pathway enzyme that catalyzes the transfer of the ribosyl-5-phosphate group from 5-phospho-alpha-D-ribose 1- diphosphate (PRPP) to the N9 position of the 6-oxopurines guanine and xanthine to form the corresponding ribonucleotides GMP (guanosine 5'- monophosphate) and XMP (xanthosine 5'-monophosphate), with the release of PPi. To a lesser extent, also acts on hypoxanthine (PubMed:9100006, PubMed:3886014). Does not ribophosphorylate adenine (PubMed:3886014). From Esch
   9761..10096   +  CDS            gpt (fragment): XGPT_ECOLI - Also known as gpp, gxu. Experimental evidence at protein level: Swiss-Prot protein existence level 1. Purine salvage pathway enzyme that catalyzes the transfer of the ribosyl-5-phosphate group from 5-phospho-alpha-D-ribose 1- diphosphate (PRPP) to the N9 position of the 6-oxopurines guanine and xanthine to form the corresponding ribonucleotides GMP (guanosine 5'- monophosphate) and XMP (xanthosine 5'-monophosphate), with the release of PPi. To a lesser extent, also acts on hypoxanthine (PubMed:9100006, PubMed:3886014). Does not ribophosphorylate adenine (PubMed:3886014). From Esch
  10191..10496   +  CDS            frsA (fragment): FRSA_ECOLI - Also known as yafA. Experimental evidence at protein level: Swiss-Prot protein existence level 1. Catalyzes the hydrolysis of esters (PubMed:15808744). Displays esterase activity toward pNP-butyrate (PubMed:15808744). May stimulate mixed-acid fermentation by acting as a fermentation/respiration switch that down-regulates respiration and up- regulates fermentation rates (PubMed:15169777). From Escherichia coli (strain K12).
  10500..10574   +  CDS            small t antigen (fragment): SV40 (simian virus 40) small t antigen
  10576..10641   +  intron         small t intron: SV40 (simian virus 40) small t antigen intron
  10771..10791   +  CDS            SV40 NLS: nuclear localization signal of SV40 (simian virus 40) large T antigen
  11110..11193   +  CDS            large T antigen (fragment): large T antigen from SV40 (simian virus 40)
  11216..11350   +  polyA_signal   SV40 poly(A) signal: SV40 polyadenylation signal
>Addgene plasmid #225488 | pSIN-WP-mPGK-GDNF-IRES-tTA-KRAB | depositor full sequence | sequence record 441765 | pSIN-WP-mPGK-GDNF-IRES-tTA-KRAB sequence 11516 bps
TTGGAAGGGCTAATTCACTCCCAAAGAAGACAAGATATCCTTGATCTGTGGATCTACCACACACAAGGCT
ACTTCCCTGATTAGCAGAACTACACACCAGGGCCAGGGGTCAGATATCCACTGACCTTTGGATGGTGCTA
CAAGCTAGTACCAGTTGAGCCAGATAAGGTAGAAGAGGCCAATAAAGGAGAGAACACCAGCTTGTTACAC
CCTGTGAGCCTGCATGGGATGGATGACCCGGAGAGAGAAGTGTTAGAGTGGAGGTTTGACAGCCGCCTAG
CATTTCATCACGTGGCCCGAGAGCTGCATCCGGAGTACTTCAAGAACTGCTGATATCGAGCTTGCTACAA
GGGACTTTCCGCTGGGGACTTTCCAGGGAGGCGTGGCCTGGGCGGGACTGGGGAGTGGCGAGCCCTCAGA
TCCTGCATATAAGCAGCTGCTTTTTGCCTGTACTGGGTCTCTCTGGTTAGACCAGATCTGAGCCTGGGAG
CTCTCTGGCTAACTAGGGAACCCACTGCTTAAGCCTCAATAAAGCTTGCCTTGAGTGCTTCAAGTAGTGT
GTGCCCGTCTGTTGTGTGACTCTGGTAACTAGAGATCCCTCAGACCCTTTTAGTCAGTGTGGAAAATCTC
TAGCAGTGGCGCCCGAACAGGGACTTGAAAGCGAAAGGGAAACCAGAGGAGCTCTCTCGACGCAGGACTC
GGCTTGCTGAAGCGCGCACGGCAAGAGGCGAGGGGCGGCGACTGGTGAGTACGCCAAAAATTTTGACTAG
CGGAGGCTAGAAGGAGAGAGATGGGTGCGAGAGCGTCAGTATTAAGCGGGGGAGAATTAGATCGCGATGG
GAAAAAATTCGGTTAAGGCCAGGGGGAAAGAAAAAATATAAATTAAAACATATAGTATGGGCAAGCAGGG
AGCTAGAACGATTCGCAGTTAATCCTGGCCTGTTAGAAACATCAGAAGGCTGTAGACAAATACTGGGACA
GCTACAACCATCCCTTCAGACAGGATCAGAAGAACTTAGATCATTATATAATACAGTAGCAACCCTCTAT
TGTGTGCATCAAAGGATAGAGATAAAAGACACCAAGGAAGCTTTAGACAAGATAGAGGAAGAGCAAAACA
AAAGTAAGACCACCGCACAGCAAGCGGCCGCTGATCTTCAGACCTGGAGGAGGAGATATGAGGGACAATT
GGAGAAGTGAATTATATAAATATAAAGTAGTAAAAATTGAACCATTAGGAGTAGCACCCACCAAGGCAAA
GAGAAGAGTGGTGCAGAGAGAAAAAAGAGCAGTGGGAATAGGAGCTTTGTTCCTTGGGTTCTTGGGAGCA
GCAGGAAGCACTATGGGCGCAGCGTCAATGACGCTGACGGTACAGGCCAGACAATTATTGTCTGGTATAG
TGCAGCAGCAGAACAATTTGCTGAGGGCTATTGAGGCGCAACAGCATCTGTTGCAACTCACAGTCTGGGG
CATCAAGCAGCTCCAGGCAAGAATCCTGGCTGTGGAAAGATACCTAAAGGATCAACAGCTCCTGGGGATT
TGGGGTTGCTCTGGAAAACTCATTTGCACCACTGCTGTGCCTTGGAATGCTAGTTGGAGTAATAAATCTC
TGGAACAGATTTGGAATCACACGACCTGGATGGAGTGGGACAGAGAAATTAACAATTACACAAGCTTAAT
ACACTCCTTAATTGAAGAATCGCAAAACCAGCAAGAAAAGAATGAACAAGAATTATTGGAATTAGATAAA
TGGGCAAGTTTGTGGAATTGGTTTAACATAACAAATTGGCTGTGGTATATAAAATTATTCATAATGATAG
TAGGAGGCTTGGTAGGTTTAAGAATAGTTTTTGCTGTACTTTCTATAGTGAATAGAGTTAGGCAGGGATA
TTCACCATTATCGTTTCAGACCCACCTCCCAACCCCGAGGGGACCCGACAGGCCCGAAGGAATAGAAGAA
GAAGGTGGAGAGAGAGACAGAGACAGATCCATTCGATTAGTGAACGGATCTCGACGGTATCGGTTAACTT
TTAAAAGAAAAGGGGGGATTGGGGGGTACAGTGCAGGGGAAAGAATAGTAGACATAATAGCAACAGACAT
ACAAACTAAAGAATTACAAAAACAAATTACAAAAATTCAAAATTTTATCGATCACGAGACTAGCCTCGAC
GATGGTCGAGTACCGGGTAGGGGAGGCGCTTTTCCCAAGGCAGTCTGGAGCATGCGCTTTAGCAGCCCCG
CTGGGCACTTGGCGCTACACAAGTGGCCTCTGGCCTCGCACACATTCCACATCCACCGGTAGGCGCCAAC
CGGCTCCGTTCTTTGGTGGCCCCTTCGCGCCACCTTCTACTCCTCCCCTAGTCAGGAAGTTCCCCCCCGC
CCCGCAGCTCGCGTCGTGCAGGACGTGACAAATGGAAGTAGCACGTCTCACTAGTCTCGTGCAGATGGAC
AGCACCGCTGAGCAATGGAAGCGGGTAGGCCTTTGGGGCAGCGGCCAATAGCAGCTTTGCTCCTTCGCTT
TCTGGGCTCAGAGGCTGGGAAGGGGTGGGTCCGGGGGCGGGCTCAGGGGCGGGCTCAGGGGCGGGGCGGG
CGCCCGAAGGTCCTCCGGAGGCCCGGCATTCTGCACGCTTCAAAAGCGCACGTCTGCCGCGCTGTTCTCC
TCTTCCTCATCTCCGGGCCTTTCGACCTCTAGCGGGATCCCGTCGAGAATTAGCTTCGCCACCATGAAGT
TATGGGATGTCGTGGCTGTCTGCCTGGTGCTGCTCCACACCGCGTCCGCCTTCCCGCTGCCCGCCGGTAA
GAGGCCTCCCGAGGCGCCCGCCGAAGACCGCTCCCTCGGCCGCCGCCGCGCGCCCTTCGCGCTGAGCAGT
GACTCAAATATGCCAGAGGATTATCCTGATCAGTTCGATGATGTCATGGATTTTATTCAAGCCACCATTA
AAAGACTGAAAAGGTCACCAGATAAACAAATGGCAGTGCTTCCTAGAAGAGAGCGGAATCGGCAGGCTGC
AGCTGCCAACCCAGAGAATTCCAGAGGAAAAGGTCGGAGAGGCCAGAGGGGCAAAAACCGGGGTTGTGTC
TTAACTGCAATACATTTAAATGTCACTGACTTGGGTCTGGGCTATGAAACCAAGGAGGAACTGATTTTTA
GGTACTGCAGCGGCTCTTGCGATGCAGCTGAGACAACGTACGACAAAATATTGAAAAACTTATCCAGAAA
TAGAAGGCTGGTGAGTGACAAAGTAGGGCAGGCATGTTGCAGACCCATCGCCTTTGATGATGACCTGTCG
TTTTTAGATGATAACCTGGTTTACCATATTCTAAGAAAGCATTCCGCTAAAAGGTGTGGATGTATCTGAG
GATCAATTCACGCGTGGTACCTCTAGAACTAGTGGATCCCCCGGGCTGCAGGAATTCCGCCCCCCCCCCC
CCTAACGTTACTGGCCGAAGCCGCTTGGAATAAGGCCGGTGTGCGTTTGTCTATATGTTATTTTCCACCA
TATTGCCGTCTTTTGGCAATGTGAGGGCCCGGAAACCTGGCCCTGTCTTCTTGACGAGCATTCCTAGGGG
TCTTTCCCCTCTCGCCAAAGGAATGCAAGGTCTGTTGAATGTCGTGAAGGAAGCAGTTCCTCTGGAAGCT
TCTTGAAGACAAACAACGTCTGTAGCGACCCTTTGCAGGCAGCGGAACCCCCCACCTGGCGACAGGTGCC
TCTGCGGCCAAAAGCCACGTGTATAAGATACACCTGCAAAGGCGGCACAACCCCAGTGCCACGTTGTGAG
TTGGATAGTTGTGGAAAGAGTCAAATGGCTCTCCTCAAGCGTATTCAACAAGGGGCTGAAGGATGCCCAG
AAGGTACCCCATTGTATGGGATCTGATCTGGGGCCTCGGTGCACATGCTTTACATGTGTTTAGTCGAGGT
TAAAAAACGTCTAGGCCCCCCGAACCACGGGGACGTGGTTTTCCTTTGAAAAACACGATGATAATACCAT
GGCTAGATTAGATAAAAGTAAAGTGATTAACAGCGCATTAGAGCTGCTTAATGAGGTCGGAATCGAAGGT
TTAACAACCCGTAAACTCGCCCAGAAGCTAGGTGTAGAGCAGCCTACATTGTATTGGCATGTAAAAAATA
AGCGGGCTTTGCTCGACGCCTTAGCCATTGAGATGTTAGATAGGCACCATACTCACTTTTGCCCTTTAGA
AGGGGAAAGCTGGCAAGATTTTTTACGTAATAACGCTAAAAGTTTTAGATGTGCTTTACTAAGTCATCGC
GATGGAGCAAAAGTACATTTAGGTACACGGCCTACAGAAAAACAGTATGAAACTCTCGAAAATCAATTAG
CCTTTTTATGCCAACAAGGTTTTTCACTAGAGAATGCATTATATGCACTCAGCGCTGTGGGGCATTTTAC
TTTAGGTTGCGTATTGGAAGATCAAGAGCATCAAGTCGCTAAAGAAGAAAGGGAAACACCTACTACTGAT
AGTATGCCGCCATTATTACGACAAGCTATCGAATTATTTGATCACCAAGGTGCAGAGCCAGCCTTCTTAT
TCGGCCTTGAATTGATCATATGCGGATTAGAAAAACAACTTAAATGTGAAAGTGGGTCGCCAAAAAAGAA
GAGAAAGGTCGACGGCGGTGGTGCTTTGTCTCCTCAGCACTCTGCTGTCACTCAAGGAAGTATCATCAAG
AACAAGGAGGGCATGGATGCTAAGTCACTAACTGCCTGGTCCCGGACACTGGTGACCTTCAAGGATGTAT
TTGTGGACTTCACCAGGGAGGAGTGGAAGCTGCTGGACACTGCTCAGCAGATCGTGTACAGAAATGTGAT
GCTGGAGAACTATAAGAACCTGGTTTCCTTGGGTTATCAGCTTACTAAGCCAGATGTGATCCTCCGGTTG
GAGAAGGGAGAAGAGCCCTGGCTGGTGGAGAGAGAAATTCACCAAGAGACCCATCCTGATTCAGAGACTG
CATTTGAAATCAAATCATCAGTTTAAGGATCTCGACTAGCTAGTAGCTAGCTAGCTAGTCGAGCTCAAGC
TTCGAATTCGATATCAAGCTTATCGCGATACCGTCGACCTCGACTAGTCATATGATAATCAACCTCTGGA
TTACAAAATTTGTGAAAGATTGACTGGTATTCTTAACTATGTTGCTCCTTTTACGCTATGTGGATACGCT
GCTTTAATGCCTTTGTATCATGCTATTGCTTCCCGTATGGCTTTCATTTTCTCCTCCTTGTATAAATCCT
GGTTGCTGTCTCTTTATGAGGAGTTGTGGCCCGTTGTCAGGCAACGTGGCGTGGTGTGCACTGTGTTTGC
TGACGCAACCCCCACTGGTTGGGGCATTGCCACCACCTGTCAGCTCCTTTCCGGGACTTTCGCTTTCCCC
CTCCCTATTGCCACGGCGGAACTCATCGCCGCCTGCCTTGCCCGCTGCTGGACAGGGGCTCGGCTGTTGG
GCACTGACAATTCCGTGGTGTTGTCGGGGAAGCTGACGTCCTTTCCATGGCTGCTCGCCTGTGTTGCCAC
CTGGATTCTGCGCGGGACGTCCTTCTGCTACGTCCCTTCGGCCCTCAATCCAGCGGACCTTCCTTCCCGC
GGCCTGCTGCCGGCTCTGCGGCCTCTTCCGCGTCTTCGCCTTCGCCCTCAGACGAGTCGGATCTCCCTTT
GGGCCGCCTCCCCGCATCGGTACGTATGGCCAGGTACCTTTAAGACCAATGACTTACAAGGCAGCTGTAG
ATCTTAGCCACTTTTTAAAAGAAAAGGGGGGACTGGAAGGGCTAATTCACTCCCAACGAAGACAAGATCT
CGAGTTTACCACTCCCTATCAGTGATAGAGAAAAGTGAAAGTCGAGTTTACCACTCCCTATCAGTGATAG
AGAAAAGTGAAAGTCGAGTTTACCACTCCCTATCAGTGATAGAGAAAAGTGAAAGTCGAGTTTACCACTC
CCTATCAGTGATAGAGAAAAGTGAAAGTCGAGTTTACCACTCCCTATCAGTGATAGAGAAAAGTGAAAGT
CGAGTTTACCACTCCCTATCAGTGATAGAGAAAAGTGAAAGTCGAGTTTACCACTCCCTATCAGTGATAG
AGAAAAGTGAAAGTCGGATCGATCTGCTTTTTGCTTGTACTGGGTCTCTCTGGTTAGACCAGATCTGAGC
CTGGGAGCTCTCTGGCTAACTAGGGAACCCACTGCTTAAGCCTCAATAAAGCTTGCCTTGAGTGCTTCAA
GTAGTGTGTGCCCGTCTGTTGTGTGACTCTGGTAACTAGAGATCCCTCAGACCCTTTTAGTCAGTGTGGA
AAATCTCTAGCAGCATCTAGAATTAATTCCGTGTATTCTATAGTGTCACCTAAATCGTATGTGTATGATA
CATAAGGTTATGTATTAATTGTAGCCGCGTTCTAACGACAATATGTACAAGCCTAATTGTGTAGCATCTG
GCTTACTGAAGCAGACCCTATCATCTCTCTCGTAAACTGCCGTCAGAGTCGGTTTGGTTGGACGAACCTT
CTGAGTTTCTGGTAACGCCGTCCCGCACCCGGAAATGGTCAGCGAACCAATCAGCAGGGTCATCGCTAGC
CAGATCCTCTACGCCGGACGCATCGTGGCCGGCATCACCGGCGCCACAGGTGCGGTTGCTGGCGCCTATA
TCGCCGACATCACCGATGGGGAAGATCGGGCTCGCCACTTCGGGCTCATGAGCGCTTGTTTCGGCGTGGG
TATGGTGGCAGGCCCCGTGGCCGGGGGACTGTTGGGCGCCATCTCCTTGCATGCACCATTCCTTGCGGCG
GCGGTGCTCAACGGCCTCAACCTACTACTGGGCTGCTTCCTAATGCAGGAGTCGCATAAGGGAGAGCGTC
GAATGGTGCACTCTCAGTACAATCTGCTCTGATGCCGCATAGTTAAGCCAGCCCCGACACCCGCCAACAC
CCGCTGACGCGCCCTGACGGGCTTGTCTGCTCCCGGCATCCGCTTACAGACAAGCTGTGACCGTCTCCGG
GAGCTGCATGTGTCAGAGGTTTTCACCGTCATCACCGAAACGCGCGAGACGAAAGGGCCTCGTGATACGC
CTATTTTTATAGGTTAATGTCATGATAATAATGGTTTCTTAGACGTCAGGTGGCACTTTTCGGGGAAATG
TGCGCGGAACCCCTATTTGTTTATTTTTCTAAATACATTCAAATATGTATCCGCTCATGAGACAATAACC
CTGATAAATGCTTCAATAATATTGAAAAAGGAAGAGTATGAGTATTCAACATTTCCGTGTCGCCCTTATT
CCCTTTTTTGCGGCATTTTGCCTTCCTGTTTTTGCTCACCCAGAAACGCTGGTGAAAGTAAAAGATGCTG
AAGATCAGTTGGGTGCACGAGTGGGTTACATCGAACTGGATCTCAACAGCGGTAAGATCCTTGAGAGTTT
TCGCCCCGAAGAACGTTTTCCAATGATGAGCACTTTTAAAGTTCTGCTATGTGGCGCGGTATTATCCCGT
ATTGACGCCGGGCAAGAGCAACTCGGTCGCCGCATACACTATTCTCAGAATGACTTGGTTGAGTACTCAC
CAGTCACAGAAAAGCATCTTACGGATGGCATGACAGTAAGAGAATTATGCAGTGCTGCCATAACCATGAG
TGATAACACTGCGGCCAACTTACTTCTGACAACGATCGGAGGACCGAAGGAGCTAACCGCTTTTTTGCAC
AACATGGGGGATCATGTAACTCGCCTTGATCGTTGGGAACCGGAGCTGAATGAAGCCATACCAAACGACG
AGCGTGACACCACGATGCCTGTAGCAATGGCAACAACGTTGCGCAAACTATTAACTGGCGAACTACTTAC
TCTAGCTTCCCGGCAACAATTAATAGACTGGATGGAGGCGGATAAAGTTGCAGGACCACTTCTGCGCTCG
GCCCTTCCGGCTGGCTGGTTTATTGCTGATAAATCTGGAGCCGGTGAGCGTGGGTCTCGCGGTATCATTG
CAGCACTGGGGCCAGATGGTAAGCCCTCCCGTATCGTAGTTATCTACACGACGGGGAGTCAGGCAACTAT
GGATGAACGAAATAGACAGATCGCTGAGATAGGTGCCTCACTGATTAAGCATTGGTAACTGTCAGACCAA
GTTTACTCATATATACTTTAGATTGATTTAAAACTTCATTTTTAATTTAAAAGGATCTAGGTGAAGATCC
TTTTTGATAATCTCATGACCAAAATCCCTTAACGTGAGTTTTCGTTCCACTGAGCGTCAGACCCCGTAGA
AAAGATCAAAGGATCTTCTTGAGATCCTTTTTTTCTGCGCGTAATCTGCTGCTTGCAAACAAAAAAACCA
CCGCTACCAGCGGTGGTTTGTTTGCCGGATCAAGAGCTACCAACTCTTTTTCCGAAGGTAACTGGCTTCA
GCAGAGCGCAGATACCAAATACTGTTCTTCTAGTGTAGCCGTAGTTAGGCCACCACTTCAAGAACTCTGT
AGCACCGCCTACATACCTCGCTCTGCTAATCCTGTTACCAGTGGCTGCTGCCAGTGGCGATAAGTCGTGT
CTTACCGGGTTGGACTCAAGACGATAGTTACCGGATAAGGCGCAGCGGTCGGGCTGAACGGGGGGTTCGT
GCACACAGCCCAGCTTGGAGCGAACGACCTACACCGAACTGAGATACCTACAGCGTGAGCTATGAGAAAG
CGCCACGCTTCCCGAAGGGAGAAAGGCGGACAGGTATCCGGTAAGCGGCAGGGTCGGAACAGGAGAGCGC
ACGAGGGAGCTTCCAGGGGGAAACGCCTGGTATCTTTATAGTCCTGTCGGGTTTCGCCACCTCTGACTTG
AGCGTCGATTTTTGTGATGCTCGTCAGGGGGGCGGAGCCTATGGAAAAACGCCAGCAACGCGGCCTTTTT
ACGGTTCCTGGCCTTTTGCTGGCCTTTTGCTCACATGTTCTTTCCTGCGTTATCCCCTGATTCTGTGGAT
AACCGTATTACCGCCTTTGAGTGAGCTGATACCGCTCGCCGCAGCCGAACGACCGAGCGCAGCGAGTCAG
TGAGCGAGGAAGCGGAAGAGCGCCCAATACGCAAACCGCCTCTCCCCGCGCGTTGGCCGATTCATTAATG
CAGCTGTGGAATGTGTGTCAGTTAGGGTGTGGAAAGTCCCCAGGCTCCCCAGCAGGCAGAAGTATGCAAA
GCATGCATCTCAATTAGTCAGCAACCAGGTGTGGAAAGTCCCCAGGCTCCCCAGCAGGCAGAAGTATGCA
AAGCATGCATCTCAATTAGTCAGCAACCATAGTCCCGCCCCTAACTCCGCCCATCCCGCCCCTAACTCCG
CCCAGTTCCGCCCATTCTCCGCCCCATGGCTGACTAATTTTTTTTATTTATGCAGAGGCCGAGGCCGCCT
CGGCCTCTGAGCTATTCCAGAAGTAGTGAGGAGGCTTTTTTGGAGGCCTAGGCTTTTGCAAAAAGCTTGG
ACACAAGACAGGCTTGCGAGATATGTTTGAGAATACCACTTTATCCCGCGTCAGGGAGAGGCAGTGCGTA
AAAAGACGCGGACTCATGTGAAATACTGGTTTTTAGTGCGCCAGATCTCTATAATCTCGCGCAACCTATT
TTCCCCTCGAACACTTTTTAAGCCGTAGATAAACAGGCTGGGACACTTCACATGAGCGAAAAATACATCG
TCACCTGGGACATGTTGCAGATCCATGCACGTAAACTCGCAAGCCGACTGATGCCTTCTGAACAATGGAA
AGGCATTATTGCCGTAAGCCGTGGCGGTCTGTACCGGGTGCGTTACTGGCGCGTGAACTGGGTATTCGTC
ATGTCGATACCGTTTGTATTTCCAGCTACGATCACGACAACCAGCGCGAGCTTAAAGTGCTGAAACGCGC
AGAAGGCGATGGCGAAGGCTTCATCGTTATTGATGACCTGGTGGATACCGGTGGTACTGCGGTTGCGATT
CGTGAAATGTATCCAAAAGCGCACTTTGTCACCATCTTCGCAAAACCGGCTGGTCGTCCGCTGGTTGATG
ACTATGTTGTTGATATCCCGCAAGATACCTGGATTGAACAGCCGTGGGATATGGGCGTCGTATTCGTCCC
GCCAATCTCCGGTCGCTAATCTTTTCAACGCCTGGCACTGCCGGGCGTTGTTCTTTTTAACTTCAGGCGG
GTTACAATAGTTTCCAGTAAGTATTCTGGAGGCTGCATCCATGACACAGGCAAACCTGAGCGAAACCCTG
TTCAAACCCCGCTTTAAACATCCTGAAACCTCGACGCTAGTCCGCCGCTTTAATCACGGCGCACAACCGC
CTGTGCAGTCGGCCCTTGATGGTAAAACCATCCCTCACTGGTATCGCATGATTAACCGTCTGATGTGGAT
CTGGCGCGGCATTGACCCACGCGAAATCCTCGACGTCCAGGCACGTATTGTGATGAGCGATGCCGAACGT
ACCGACGATGATTTATACGATACGGTGATTGGCTACCGTGGCGGCAACTGGATTTATGAGTGGGCCCCGG
ATCTTTGTGAAGGAACCTTACTTCTGTGGTGTGACATAATTGGACAAACTACCTACAGAGATTTAAAGCT
CTAAGGTAAATATAAAATTTTTAAGTGTATAATGTGTTAAACTACTGATTCTAATTGTTTGTGTATTTTA
GATTCCAACCTATGGAACTGATGAATGGGAGCAGTGGTGGAATGCCTTTAATGAGGAAAACCTGTTTTGC
TCAGAAGAAATGCCATCTAGTGATGATGAGGCTACTGCTGACTCTCAACATTCTACTCCTCCAAAAAAGA
AGAGAAAGGTAGAAGACCCCAAGGACTTTCCTTCAGAATTGCTAAGTTTTTTGAGTCATGCTGTGTTTAG
TAATAGAACTCTTGCTTGCTTTGCTATTTACACCACAAAGGAAAAAGCTGCACTGCTATACAAGAAAATT
ATGGAAAAATATTCTGTAACCTTTATAAGTAGGCATAACAGTTATAATCATAACATACTGTTTTTTCTTA
CTCCACACAGGCATAGAGTGTCTGCTATTAATAACTATGCTCAAAAATTGTGTACCTTTAGCTTTTTAAT
TTGTAAAGGGGTTAATAAGGAATATTTGATGTATAGTGCCTTGACTAGAGATCATAATCAGCCATACCAC
ATTTGTAGAGGTTTTACTTGCTTTAAAAAACCTCCCACACCTCCCCCTGAACCTGAAACATAAAATGAAT
GCAATTGTTGTTGTTAACTTGTTTATTGCAGCTTATAATGGTTACAAATAAAGCAATAGCATCACAAATT
TCACAAATAAAGCATTTTTTTCACTGCATTCTAGTTGTGGTTTGTCCAAACTCATCAATGTATCTTATCA
TGTCTGGATCAACTGGATAACTCAAGCTAACCAAAATCATCCCAAACTTCCCACCCCATACCCTATTACC
ACTGCCAATTACCTGTGGTTTCATTTACTCTAAACCTGTGATTCCTCTGAATTATTTTCATTTTAAAGAA
ATTGTATTTGTTAAATATGTACTACAAACTTAGTAG
