Features (pLannotate 1.2.2; 37 found; start..end, strand, type, name):
      1..330     +  CDS            nef (fragment): NEF_HV1BR - Experimental evidence at protein level: Swiss-Prot protein existence level 1. Extracellular Nef protein targets CD4(+) T-lymphocytes for apoptosis by interacting with CXCR4 surface receptors (PubMed:14990729). From Human immunodeficiency virus type 1 group M subtype B (isolate BRU/LAI) (HIV-1).
    378..635     +  LTR            5' LTR (truncated): truncated 5' long terminal repeat (LTR) from HIV-1
    682..807     +  misc_feature   HIV-1 Ψ: packaging signal of human immunodeficiency virus type 1
    791..1154    +  CDS            HIV-1 gag (fragment): gag protein from human immunodeficiency virus 1; gag
   1300..1533    +  misc_feature   RRE: The Rev response element (RRE) of HIV-1 allows for Rev-dependent mRNA export from the nucleus to the cytoplasm.
   1910..2010    +  CDS            Rev (fragment): human immunodeficiency virus 1 (HIV-1) Rev protein; rev; enhances nuclear export of unspliced and incompletely spliced viral mRNAs
   2029..2146    +  misc_feature   cPPT/CTS: central polypurine tract and central termination sequence of HIV-1
   2185..2684    +  promoter       PGK promoter: mouse phosphoglycerate kinase 1 promoter
   2724..3356    +  CDS            GDNF: GDNF_HUMAN - Experimental evidence at protein level: Swiss-Prot protein existence level 1. Neurotrophic factor that enhances survival and morphological differentiation of dopaminergic neurons and increases their high- affinity dopamine uptake. From Homo sapiens (Human).
   3381..3417    +  misc_feature   MCS (fragment): pBluescript multiple cloning site
   3434..3985    +  misc_feature   IRES: internal ribosome entry site (IRES) of the encephalomyocarditis virus (EMCV)
   3992..4607    +  CDS            TetR (fragment): tetracycline repressor TetR; tetR from transposon Tn10; TetR binds to the tetracycline operator tetO to inhibit transcription. This inhibition can be relieved by adding tetracycline or doxycycline.
   4609..4628    +  CDS            SV40 NLS (fragment): nuclear localization signal of SV40 (simian virus 40) large T antigen
   4732..4926    +  CDS            KRAB: Krüppel-associated box (KRAB) transcriptional repression domain from the human zinc finger protein ZNF10 (Margolin et al., 1994)
   5043..5082    +  misc_feature   MCS (fragment): pBluescript multiple cloning site
   5096..5684    +  misc_feature   WPRE: woodchuck hepatitis virus posttranscriptional regulatory element
   5752..5771    +  misc_feature   cPPT/CTS (fragment): central polypurine tract and central termination sequence of HIV-1
   5773..5809    +  LTR            3' LTR (ΔU3) (fragment): self-inactivating 3' long terminal repeat (LTR) from HIV-1
   5822..6092    +  protein_bind   tetracycline response element: contains seven copies of the tetracycline operator tetO tetracycline repressor TetR
   6131..6311    +  LTR            5' LTR (truncated): truncated 5' long terminal repeat (LTR) from HIV-1
   6336..6354    -  promoter       SP6 promoter: promoter for bacteriophage SP6 RNA polymerase
   6582..6861    +  CDS            TcR (fragment): tetracycline efflux protein; tet; confers resistance to tetracycline
   6862..6910    -  misc_feature   bom (fragment): basis of mobility region from pBR322
   7012..7047    -  CDS            rop (fragment): Rop protein, which maintains plasmids at low copy number; rop
   7142..7246    +  promoter       AmpR promoter: bla
   7247..8107    +  CDS            AmpR: β-lactamase; bla; confers resistance to ampicillin, carbenicillin, and related antibiotics
   8278..8866    +  rep_origin     ori: high-copy-number ColE1/pMB1/pBR322/pUC origin of replication
   9049..9105    +  CDS            lacI (fragment): lac repressor; lacI; The lac repressor binds to the lac operator to inhibit transcription in E. coli. This inhibition can be relieved by adding lactose or isopropyl-β-D-thiogalactopyranoside (IPTG).
   9112..9441    +  promoter       SV40 promoter: SV40 enhancer and early promoter
   9641..9760    +  CDS            gpt (fragment): XGPT_ECOLI - Also known as gpp, gxu. Experimental evidence at protein level: Swiss-Prot protein existence level 1. Purine salvage pathway enzyme that catalyzes the transfer of the ribosyl-5-phosphate group from 5-phospho-alpha-D-ribose 1- diphosphate (PRPP) to the N9 position of the 6-oxopurines guanine and xanthine to form the corresponding ribonucleotides GMP (guanosine 5'- monophosphate) and XMP (xanthosine 5'-monophosphate), with the release of PPi. To a lesser extent, also acts on hypoxanthine (PubMed:9100006, PubMed:3886014). Does not ribophosphorylate adenine (PubMed:3886014). From Esch
   9760..10095   +  CDS            gpt (fragment): XGPT_ECOLI - Also known as gpp, gxu. Experimental evidence at protein level: Swiss-Prot protein existence level 1. Purine salvage pathway enzyme that catalyzes the transfer of the ribosyl-5-phosphate group from 5-phospho-alpha-D-ribose 1- diphosphate (PRPP) to the N9 position of the 6-oxopurines guanine and xanthine to form the corresponding ribonucleotides GMP (guanosine 5'- monophosphate) and XMP (xanthosine 5'-monophosphate), with the release of PPi. To a lesser extent, also acts on hypoxanthine (PubMed:9100006, PubMed:3886014). Does not ribophosphorylate adenine (PubMed:3886014). From Esch
  10190..10495   +  CDS            frsA (fragment): FRSA_ECOLI - Also known as yafA. Experimental evidence at protein level: Swiss-Prot protein existence level 1. Catalyzes the hydrolysis of esters (PubMed:15808744). Displays esterase activity toward pNP-butyrate (PubMed:15808744). May stimulate mixed-acid fermentation by acting as a fermentation/respiration switch that down-regulates respiration and up- regulates fermentation rates (PubMed:15169777). From Escherichia coli (strain K12).
  10499..10573   +  CDS            small t antigen (fragment): SV40 (simian virus 40) small t antigen
  10575..10640   +  intron         small t intron: SV40 (simian virus 40) small t antigen intron
  10770..10790   +  CDS            SV40 NLS: nuclear localization signal of SV40 (simian virus 40) large T antigen
  11109..11192   +  CDS            large T antigen (fragment): large T antigen from SV40 (simian virus 40)
  11215..11349   +  polyA_signal   SV40 poly(A) signal: SV40 polyadenylation signal
>Addgene plasmid #225488 | pSIN-WP-mPGK-GDNF-IRES-tTA-KRAB | addgene full sequence | sequence record 444525 | Addgene NGS Result
TTGGAAGGGCTAATTCACTCCCAAAGAAGACAAGATATCCTTGATCTGTGGATCTACCACACACAAGGCT
ACTTCCCTGATTAGCAGAACTACACACCAGGGCCAGGGGTCAGATATCCACTGACCTTTGGATGGTGCTA
CAAGCTAGTACCAGTTGAGCCAGATAAGGTAGAAGAGGCCAATAAAGGAGAGAACACCAGCTTGTTACAC
CCTGTGAGCCTGCATGGGATGGATGACCCGGAGAGAGAAGTGTTAGAGTGGAGGTTTGACAGCCGCCTAG
CATTTCATCACGTGGCCCGAGAGCTGCATCCGGAGTACTTCAAGAACTGCTGATATCGAGCTTGCTACAA
GGGACTTTCCGCTGGGGACTTTCCAGGGAGGCGTGGCCTGGGCGGGACTGGGGAGTGGCGAGCCCTCAGA
TCCTGCATATAAGCAGCTGCTTTTTGCCTGTACTGGGTCTCTCTGGTTAGACCAGATCTGAGCCTGGGAG
CTCTCTGGCTAACTAGGGAACCCACTGCTTAAGCCTCAATAAAGCTTGCCTTGAGTGCTTCAAGTAGTGT
GTGCCCGTCTGTTGTGTGACTCTGGTAACTAGAGATCCCTCAGACCCTTTTAGTCAGTGTGGAAAATCTC
TAGCAGTGGCGCCCGAACAGGGACTTGAAAGCGAAAGGGAAACCAGAGGAGCTCTCTCGACGCAGGACTC
GGCTTGCTGAAGCGCGCACGGCAAGAGGCGAGGGGCGGCGACTGGTGAGTACGCCAAAAATTTTGACTAG
CGGAGGCTAGAAGGAGAGAGATGGGTGCGAGAGCGTCAGTATTAAGCGGGGGAGAATTAGATCGCGATGG
GAAAAAATTCGGTTAAGGCCAGGGGGAAAGAAAAAATATAAATTAAAACATATAGTATGGGCAAGCAGGG
AGCTAGAACGATTCGCAGTTAATCCTGGCCTGTTAGAAACATCAGAAGGCTGTAGACAAATACTGGGACA
GCTACAACCATCCCTTCAGACAGGATCAGAAGAACTTAGATCATTATATAATACAGTAGCAACCCTCTAT
TGTGTGCATCAAAGGATAGAGATAAAAGACACCAAGGAAGCTTTAGACAAGATAGAGGAAGAGCAAAACA
AAAGTAAGACCACCGCACAGCAAGCGGCCGCTGATCTTCAGACCTGGAGGAGGAGATATGAGGGACAATT
GGAGAAGTGAATTATATAAATATAAAGTAGTAAAAATTGAACCATTAGGAGTAGCACCCACCAAGGCAAA
GAGAAGAGTGGTGCAGAGAGAAAAAAGAGCAGTGGGAATAGGAGCTTTGTTCCTTGGGTTCTTGGGAGCA
GCAGGAAGCACTATGGGCGCAGCGTCAATGACGCTGACGGTACAGGCCAGACAATTATTGTCTGGTATAG
TGCAGCAGCAGAACAATTTGCTGAGGGCTATTGAGGCGCAACAGCATCTGTTGCAACTCACAGTCTGGGG
CATCAAGCAGCTCCAGGCAAGAATCCTGGCTGTGGAAAGATACCTAAAGGATCAACAGCTCCTGGGGATT
TGGGGTTGCTCTGGAAAACTCATTTGCACCACTGCTGTGCCTTGGAATGCTAGTTGGAGTAATAAATCTC
TGGAACAGATTTGGAATCACACGACCTGGATGGAGTGGGACAGAGAAATTAACAATTACACAAGCTTAAT
ACACTCCTTAATTGAAGAATCGCAAAACCAGCAAGAAAAGAATGAACAAGAATTATTGGAATTAGATAAA
TGGGCAAGTTTGTGGAATTGGTTTAACATAACAAATTGGCTGTGGTATATAAAATTATTCATAATGATAG
TAGGAGGCTTGGTAGGTTTAAGAATAGTTTTTGCTGTACTTTCTATAGTGAATAGAGTTAGGCAGGGATA
TTCACCATTATCGTTTCAGACCCACCTCCCAACCCCGAGGGGACCCGACAGGCCCGAAGGAATAGAAGAA
GAAGGTGGAGAGAGAGACAGAGACAGATCCATTCGATTAGTGAACGGATCTCGACGGTATCGGTTAACTT
TTAAAAGAAAAGGGGGGATTGGGGGGTACAGTGCAGGGGAAAGAATAGTAGACATAATAGCAACAGACAT
ACAAACTAAAGAATTACAAAAACAAATTACAAAAATTCAAAATTTTATCGATCACGAGACTAGCCTCGAC
GATGGTCGAGTACCGGGTAGGGGAGGCGCTTTTCCCAAGGCAGTCTGGAGCATGCGCTTTAGCAGCCCCG
CTGGGCACTTGGCGCTACACAAGTGGCCTCTGGCCTCGCACACATTCCACATCCACCGGTAGGCGCCAAC
CGGCTCCGTTCTTTGGTGGCCCCTTCGCGCCACCTTCTACTCCTCCCCTAGTCAGGAAGTTCCCCCCCGC
CCCGCAGCTCGCGTCGTGCAGGACGTGACAAATGGAAGTAGCACGTCTCACTAGTCTCGTGCAGATGGAC
AGCACCGCTGAGCAATGGAAGCGGGTAGGCCTTTGGGGCAGCGGCCAATAGCAGCTTTGCTCCTTCGCTT
TCTGGGCTCAGAGGCTGGGAAGGGGTGGGTCCGGGGGCGGGCTCAGGGGCGGGCTCAGGGGCGGGGCGGG
CGCCCGAAGGTCCTCCGGAGGCCCGGCATTCTGCACGCTTCAAAAGCGCACGTCTGCCGCGCTGTTCTCC
TCTTCCTCATCTCCGGGCCTTTCGACCTCTAGCGGGATCCCGTCGAGAATTAGCTTCGCCACCATGAAGT
TATGGGATGTCGTGGCTGTCTGCCTGGTGCTGCTCCACACCGCGTCCGCCTTCCCGCTGCCCGCCGGTAA
GAGGCCTCCCGAGGCGCCCGCCGAAGACCGCTCCCTCGGCCGCCGCCGCGCGCCCTTCGCGCTGAGCAGT
GACTCAAATATGCCAGAGGATTATCCTGATCAGTTCGATGATGTCATGGATTTTATTCAAGCCACCATTA
AAAGACTGAAAAGGTCACCAGATAAACAAATGGCAGTGCTTCCTAGAAGAGAGCGGAATCGGCAGGCTGC
AGCTGCCAACCCAGAGAATTCCAGAGGAAAAGGTCGGAGAGGCCAGAGGGGCAAAAACCGGGGTTGTGTC
TTAACTGCAATACATTTAAATGTCACTGACTTGGGTCTGGGCTATGAAACCAAGGAGGAACTGATTTTTA
GGTACTGCAGCGGCTCTTGCGATGCAGCTGAGACAACGTACGACAAAATATTGAAAAACTTATCCAGAAA
TAGAAGGCTGGTGAGTGACAAAGTAGGGCAGGCATGTTGCAGACCCATCGCCTTTGATGATGACCTGTCG
TTTTTAGATGATAACCTGGTTTACCATATTCTAAGAAAGCATTCCGCTAAAAGGTGTGGATGTATCTGAG
GATCAATTCACGCGTGGTACCTCTAGAACTAGTGGATCCCCCGGGCTGCAGGAATTCCGCCCCCCCCCCC
CTAACGTTACTGGCCGAAGCCGCTTGGAATAAGGCCGGTGTGCGTTTGTCTATATGTTATTTTCCACCAT
ATTGCCGTCTTTTGGCAATGTGAGGGCCCGGAAACCTGGCCCTGTCTTCTTGACGAGCATTCCTAGGGGT
CTTTCCCCTCTCGCCAAAGGAATGCAAGGTCTGTTGAATGTCGTGAAGGAAGCAGTTCCTCTGGAAGCTT
CTTGAAGACAAACAACGTCTGTAGCGACCCTTTGCAGGCAGCGGAACCCCCCACCTGGCGACAGGTGCCT
CTGCGGCCAAAAGCCACGTGTATAAGATACACCTGCAAAGGCGGCACAACCCCAGTGCCACGTTGTGAGT
TGGATAGTTGTGGAAAGAGTCAAATGGCTCTCCTCAAGCGTATTCAACAAGGGGCTGAAGGATGCCCAGA
AGGTACCCCATTGTATGGGATCTGATCTGGGGCCTCGGTGCACATGCTTTACATGTGTTTAGTCGAGGTT
AAAAAACGTCTAGGCCCCCCGAACCACGGGGACGTGGTTTTCCTTTGAAAAACACGATGATAATACCATG
GCTAGATTAGATAAAAGTAAAGTGATTAACAGCGCATTAGAGCTGCTTAATGAGGTCGGAATCGAAGGTT
TAACAACCCGTAAACTCGCCCAGAAGCTAGGTGTAGAGCAGCCTACATTGTATTGGCATGTAAAAAATAA
GCGGGCTTTGCTCGACGCCTTAGCCATTGAGATGTTAGATAGGCACCATACTCACTTTTGCCCTTTAGAA
GGGGAAAGCTGGCAAGATTTTTTACGTAATAACGCTAAAAGTTTTAGATGTGCTTTACTAAGTCATCGCG
ATGGAGCAAAAGTACATTTAGGTACACGGCCTACAGAAAAACAGTATGAAACTCTCGAAAATCAATTAGC
CTTTTTATGCCAACAAGGTTTTTCACTAGAGAATGCATTATATGCACTCAGCGCTGTGGGGCATTTTACT
TTAGGTTGCGTATTGGAAGATCAAGAGCATCAAGTCGCTAAAGAAGAAAGGGAAACACCTACTACTGATA
GTATGCCGCCATTATTACGACAAGCTATCGAATTATTTGATCACCAAGGTGCAGAGCCAGCCTTCTTATT
CGGCCTTGAATTGATCATATGCGGATTAGAAAAACAACTTAAATGTGAAAGTGGGTCGCCAAAAAAGAAG
AGAAAGGTCGACGGCGGTGGTGCTTTGTCTCCTCAGCACTCTGCTGTCACTCAAGGAAGTATCATCAAGA
ACAAGGAGGGCATGGATGCTAAGTCACTAACTGCCTGGTCCCGGACACTGGTGACCTTCAAGGATGTATT
TGTGGACTTCACCAGGGAGGAGTGGAAGCTGCTGGACACTGCTCAGCAGATCGTGTACAGAAATGTGATG
CTGGAGAACTATAAGAACCTGGTTTCCTTGGGTTATCAGCTTACTAAGCCAGATGTGATCCTCCGGTTGG
AGAAGGGAGAAGAGCCCTGGCTGGTGGAGAGAGAAATTCACCAAGAGACCCATCCTGATTCAGAGACTGC
ATTTGAAATCAAATCATCAGTTTAAGGATCTCGACTAGCTAGTAGCTAGCTAGCTAGTCGAGCTCAAGCT
TCGAATTCGATATCAAGCTTATCGCGATACCGTCGACCTCGACTAGTCATATGATAATCAACCTCTGGAT
TACAAAATTTGTGAAAGATTGACTGGTATTCTTAACTATGTTGCTCCTTTTACGCTATGTGGATACGCTG
CTTTAATGCCTTTGTATCATGCTATTGCTTCCCGTATGGCTTTCATTTTCTCCTCCTTGTATAAATCCTG
GTTGCTGTCTCTTTATGAGGAGTTGTGGCCCGTTGTCAGGCAACGTGGCGTGGTGTGCACTGTGTTTGCT
GACGCAACCCCCACTGGTTGGGGCATTGCCACCACCTGTCAGCTCCTTTCCGGGACTTTCGCTTTCCCCC
TCCCTATTGCCACGGCGGAACTCATCGCCGCCTGCCTTGCCCGCTGCTGGACAGGGGCTCGGCTGTTGGG
CACTGACAATTCCGTGGTGTTGTCGGGGAAGCTGACGTCCTTTCCATGGCTGCTCGCCTGTGTTGCCACC
TGGATTCTGCGCGGGACGTCCTTCTGCTACGTCCCTTCGGCCCTCAATCCAGCGGACCTTCCTTCCCGCG
GCCTGCTGCCGGCTCTGCGGCCTCTTCCGCGTCTTCGCCTTCGCCCTCAGACGAGTCGGATCTCCCTTTG
GGCCGCCTCCCCGCATCGGTACGTATGGCCAGGTACCTTTAAGACCAATGACTTACAAGGCAGCTGTAGA
TCTTAGCCACTTTTTAAAAGAAAAGGGGGGACTGGAAGGGCTAATTCACTCCCAACGAAGACAAGATCTC
GAGTTTACCACTCCCTATCAGTGATAGAGAAAAGTGAAAGTCGAGTTTACCACTCCCTATCAGTGATAGA
GAAAAGTGAAAGTCGAGTTTACCACTCCCTATCAGTGATAGAGAAAAGTGAAAGTCGAGTTTACCACTCC
CTATCAGTGATAGAGAAAAGTGAAAGTCGAGTTTACCACTCCCTATCAGTGATAGAGAAAAGTGAAAGTC
GAGTTTACCACTCCCTATCAGTGATAGAGAAAAGTGAAAGTCGAGTTTACCACTCCCTATCAGTGATAGA
GAAAAGTGAAAGTCGGATCGATCTGCTTTTTGCTTGTACTGGGTCTCTCTGGTTAGACCAGATCTGAGCC
TGGGAGCTCTCTGGCTAACTAGGGAACCCACTGCTTAAGCCTCAATAAAGCTTGCCTTGAGTGCTTCAAG
TAGTGTGTGCCCGTCTGTTGTGTGACTCTGGTAACTAGAGATCCCTCAGACCCTTTTAGTCAGTGTGGAA
AATCTCTAGCAGCATCTAGAATTAATTCCGTGTATTCTATAGTGTCACCTAAATCGTATGTGTATGATAC
ATAAGGTTATGTATTAATTGTAGCCGCGTTCTAACGACAATATGTACAAGCCTAATTGTGTAGCATCTGG
CTTACTGAAGCAGACCCTATCATCTCTCTCGTAAACTGCCGTCAGAGTCGGTTTGGTTGGACGAACCTTC
TGAGTTTCTGGTAACGCCGTCCCGCACCCGGAAATGGTCAGCGAACCAATCAGCAGGGTCATCGCTAGCC
AGATCCTCTACGCCGGACGCATCGTGGCCGGCATCACCGGCGCCACAGGTGCGGTTGCTGGCGCCTATAT
CGCCGACATCACCGATGGGGAAGATCGGGCTCGCCACTTCGGGCTCATGAGCGCTTGTTTCGGCGTGGGT
ATGGTGGCAGGCCCCGTGGCCGGGGGACTGTTGGGCGCCATCTCCTTGCATGCACCATTCCTTGCGGCGG
CGGTGCTCAACGGCCTCAACCTACTACTGGGCTGCTTCCTAATGCAGGAGTCGCATAAGGGAGAGCGTCG
AATGGTGCACTCTCAGTACAATCTGCTCTGATGCCGCATAGTTAAGCCAGCCCCGACACCCGCCAACACC
CGCTGACGCGCCCTGACGGGCTTGTCTGCTCCCGGCATCCGCTTACAGACAAGCTGTGACCGTCTCCGGG
AGCTGCATGTGTCAGAGGTTTTCACCGTCATCACCGAAACGCGCGAGACGAAAGGGCCTCGTGATACGCC
TATTTTTATAGGTTAATGTCATGATAATAATGGTTTCTTAGACGTCAGGTGGCACTTTTCGGGGAAATGT
GCGCGGAACCCCTATTTGTTTATTTTTCTAAATACATTCAAATATGTATCCGCTCATGAGACAATAACCC
TGATAAATGCTTCAATAATATTGAAAAAGGAAGAGTATGAGTATTCAACATTTCCGTGTCGCCCTTATTC
CCTTTTTTGCGGCATTTTGCCTTCCTGTTTTTGCTCACCCAGAAACGCTGGTGAAAGTAAAAGATGCTGA
AGATCAGTTGGGTGCACGAGTGGGTTACATCGAACTGGATCTCAACAGCGGTAAGATCCTTGAGAGTTTT
CGCCCCGAAGAACGTTTTCCAATGATGAGCACTTTTAAAGTTCTGCTATGTGGCGCGGTATTATCCCGTA
TTGACGCCGGGCAAGAGCAACTCGGTCGCCGCATACACTATTCTCAGAATGACTTGGTTGAGTACTCACC
AGTCACAGAAAAGCATCTTACGGATGGCATGACAGTAAGAGAATTATGCAGTGCTGCCATAACCATGAGT
GATAACACTGCGGCCAACTTACTTCTGACAACGATCGGAGGACCGAAGGAGCTAACCGCTTTTTTGCACA
ACATGGGGGATCATGTAACTCGCCTTGATCGTTGGGAACCGGAGCTGAATGAAGCCATACCAAACGACGA
GCGTGACACCACGATGCCTGTAGCAATGGCAACAACGTTGCGCAAACTATTAACTGGCGAACTACTTACT
CTAGCTTCCCGGCAACAATTAATAGACTGGATGGAGGCGGATAAAGTTGCAGGACCACTTCTGCGCTCGG
CCCTTCCGGCTGGCTGGTTTATTGCTGATAAATCTGGAGCCGGTGAGCGTGGGTCTCGCGGTATCATTGC
AGCACTGGGGCCAGATGGTAAGCCCTCCCGTATCGTAGTTATCTACACGACGGGGAGTCAGGCAACTATG
GATGAACGAAATAGACAGATCGCTGAGATAGGTGCCTCACTGATTAAGCATTGGTAACTGTCAGACCAAG
TTTACTCATATATACTTTAGATTGATTTAAAACTTCATTTTTAATTTAAAAGGATCTAGGTGAAGATCCT
TTTTGATAATCTCATGACCAAAATCCCTTAACGTGAGTTTTCGTTCCACTGAGCGTCAGACCCCGTAGAA
AAGATCAAAGGATCTTCTTGAGATCCTTTTTTTCTGCGCGTAATCTGCTGCTTGCAAACAAAAAAACCAC
CGCTACCAGCGGTGGTTTGTTTGCCGGATCAAGAGCTACCAACTCTTTTTCCGAAGGTAACTGGCTTCAG
CAGAGCGCAGATACCAAATACTGTTCTTCTAGTGTAGCCGTAGTTAGGCCACCACTTCAAGAACTCTGTA
GCACCGCCTACATACCTCGCTCTGCTAATCCTGTTACCAGTGGCTGCTGCCAGTGGCGATAAGTCGTGTC
TTACCGGGTTGGACTCAAGACGATAGTTACCGGATAAGGCGCAGCGGTCGGGCTGAACGGGGGGTTCGTG
CACACAGCCCAGCTTGGAGCGAACGACCTACACCGAACTGAGATACCTACAGCGTGAGCTATGAGAAAGC
GCCACGCTTCCCGAAGGGAGAAAGGCGGACAGGTATCCGGTAAGCGGCAGGGTCGGAACAGGAGAGCGCA
CGAGGGAGCTTCCAGGGGGAAACGCCTGGTATCTTTATAGTCCTGTCGGGTTTCGCCACCTCTGACTTGA
GCGTCGATTTTTGTGATGCTCGTCAGGGGGGCGGAGCCTATGGAAAAACGCCAGCAACGCGGCCTTTTTA
CGGTTCCTGGCCTTTTGCTGGCCTTTTGCTCACATGTTCTTTCCTGCGTTATCCCCTGATTCTGTGGATA
ACCGTATTACCGCCTTTGAGTGAGCTGATACCGCTCGCCGCAGCCGAACGACCGAGCGCAGCGAGTCAGT
GAGCGAGGAAGCGGAAGAGCGCCCAATACGCAAACCGCCTCTCCCCGCGCGTTGGCCGATTCATTAATGC
AGCTGTGGAATGTGTGTCAGTTAGGGTGTGGAAAGTCCCCAGGCTCCCCAGCAGGCAGAAGTATGCAAAG
CATGCATCTCAATTAGTCAGCAACCAGGTGTGGAAAGTCCCCAGGCTCCCCAGCAGGCAGAAGTATGCAA
AGCATGCATCTCAATTAGTCAGCAACCATAGTCCCGCCCCTAACTCCGCCCATCCCGCCCCTAACTCCGC
CCAGTTCCGCCCATTCTCCGCCCCATGGCTGACTAATTTTTTTTATTTATGCAGAGGCCGAGGCCGCCTC
GGCCTCTGAGCTATTCCAGAAGTAGTGAGGAGGCTTTTTTGGAGGCCTAGGCTTTTGCAAAAAGCTTGGA
CACAAGACAGGCTTGCGAGATATGTTTGAGAATACCACTTTATCCCGCGTCAGGGAGAGGCAGTGCGTAA
AAAGACGCGGACTCATGTGAAATACTGGTTTTTAGTGCGCCAGATCTCTATAATCTCGCGCAACCTATTT
TCCCCTCGAACACTTTTTAAGCCGTAGATAAACAGGCTGGGACACTTCACATGAGCGAAAAATACATCGT
CACCTGGGACATGTTGCAGATCCATGCACGTAAACTCGCAAGCCGACTGATGCCTTCTGAACAATGGAAA
GGCATTATTGCCGTAAGCCGTGGCGGTCTGTACCGGGTGCGTTACTGGCGCGTGAACTGGGTATTCGTCA
TGTCGATACCGTTTGTATTTCCAGCTACGATCACGACAACCAGCGCGAGCTTAAAGTGCTGAAACGCGCA
GAAGGCGATGGCGAAGGCTTCATCGTTATTGATGACCTGGTGGATACCGGTGGTACTGCGGTTGCGATTC
GTGAAATGTATCCAAAAGCGCACTTTGTCACCATCTTCGCAAAACCGGCTGGTCGTCCGCTGGTTGATGA
CTATGTTGTTGATATCCCGCAAGATACCTGGATTGAACAGCCGTGGGATATGGGCGTCGTATTCGTCCCG
CCAATCTCCGGTCGCTAATCTTTTCAACGCCTGGCACTGCCGGGCGTTGTTCTTTTTAACTTCAGGCGGG
TTACAATAGTTTCCAGTAAGTATTCTGGAGGCTGCATCCATGACACAGGCAAACCTGAGCGAAACCCTGT
TCAAACCCCGCTTTAAACATCCTGAAACCTCGACGCTAGTCCGCCGCTTTAATCACGGCGCACAACCGCC
TGTGCAGTCGGCCCTTGATGGTAAAACCATCCCTCACTGGTATCGCATGATTAACCGTCTGATGTGGATC
TGGCGCGGCATTGACCCACGCGAAATCCTCGACGTCCAGGCACGTATTGTGATGAGCGATGCCGAACGTA
CCGACGATGATTTATACGATACGGTGATTGGCTACCGTGGCGGCAACTGGATTTATGAGTGGGCCCCGGA
TCTTTGTGAAGGAACCTTACTTCTGTGGTGTGACATAATTGGACAAACTACCTACAGAGATTTAAAGCTC
TAAGGTAAATATAAAATTTTTAAGTGTATAATGTGTTAAACTACTGATTCTAATTGTTTGTGTATTTTAG
ATTCCAACCTATGGAACTGATGAATGGGAGCAGTGGTGGAATGCCTTTAATGAGGAAAACCTGTTTTGCT
CAGAAGAAATGCCATCTAGTGATGATGAGGCTACTGCTGACTCTCAACATTCTACTCCTCCAAAAAAGAA
GAGAAAGGTAGAAGACCCCAAGGACTTTCCTTCAGAATTGCTAAGTTTTTTGAGTCATGCTGTGTTTAGT
AATAGAACTCTTGCTTGCTTTGCTATTTACACCACAAAGGAAAAAGCTGCACTGCTATACAAGAAAATTA
TGGAAAAATATTCTGTAACCTTTATAAGTAGGCATAACAGTTATAATCATAACATACTGTTTTTTCTTAC
TCCACACAGGCATAGAGTGTCTGCTATTAATAACTATGCTCAAAAATTGTGTACCTTTAGCTTTTTAATT
TGTAAAGGGGTTAATAAGGAATATTTGATGTATAGTGCCTTGACTAGAGATCATAATCAGCCATACCACA
TTTGTAGAGGTTTTACTTGCTTTAAAAAACCTCCCACACCTCCCCCTGAACCTGAAACATAAAATGAATG
CAATTGTTGTTGTTAACTTGTTTATTGCAGCTTATAATGGTTACAAATAAAGCAATAGCATCACAAATTT
CACAAATAAAGCATTTTTTTCACTGCATTCTAGTTGTGGTTTGTCCAAACTCATCAATGTATCTTATCAT
GTCTGGATCAACTGGATAACTCAAGCTAACCAAAATCATCCCAAACTTCCCACCCCATACCCTATTACCA
CTGCCAATTACCTGTGGTTTCATTTACTCTAAACCTGTGATTCCTCTGAATTATTTTCATTTTAAAGAAA
TTGTATTTGTTAAATATGTACTACAAACTTAGTAG
